Addgene plasmid #50045: pMSCV-mCherry-Syk
Purpose: Expression of mCherry-Syk in mammalian cells
Depositing lab: Hidde Ploegh. Depositing organization: Whitehead Institute for Biomedical Research. Publication: Bruton's Tyrosine Kinase (BTK) and Vav1 contribute to Dectin1-dependent phagocytosis of Candida albicans in macrophages. Strijbis K, Tafesse FG, Fairn GD, Witte MD, Dougan SK, Watson N, Spooner E, Esteban A, Vyas VK, Fink GR, Grinstein S, Ploegh HL. PLoS Pathog. 2013 Jun;9(6):e1003446. doi: 10.1371/journal.ppat.1003446. Epub 2013 Jun 27. PubMed 23825946.
Backbone
  Vector backbone: pMSCV
  Backbone size w/o insert (bp): 7000
  Total vector size (bp): 10000
  Vector type: Mammalian Expression, Retroviral
  Selectable markers: Puromycin
Growth in bacteria
  Bacterial resistance: Ampicillin, 100 μg/mL
  Growth temperature: 30°C
  Growth strain: DH5alpha
  Copy number: Unknown
Gene/Insert
  Gene/Insert name: Spleen tyrosine kinase (Syk)
  Species: M. musculus (mouse)
  Insert size (bp): 3000
  Entrez Gene: Syk (a.k.a. Sykb)
  Promoter: pCMV
  Tag / fusion protein: mCherry (N terminal on insert)
  Cloning method: Restriction Enzyme; 5′ cloning site AvrII (not destroyed); 3′ cloning site XhoI (not destroyed)
  Sequencing primers: 5′ CGCTTCAAGGTGCACATGGAG; 3′ CACGATGGTGTAGTCCTCGTTGTG
Terms and licenses: Academic/Nonprofit Terms; Industry Terms: Not Available to Industry
How to cite: pMSCV-mCherry-Syk was a gift from Hidde Ploegh (Addgene plasmid # 50045 ; http://n2t.net/addgene:50045 ; RRID:Addgene_50045)
