[The description below was written by a language model from this plasmid's Addgene catalogue record and the feature table of its GenBank file.]
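Description:
pMSCV-mCherry-Syk is a gammaretroviral (murine stem cell virus, MSCV-type) expression vector for producing an mCherry-tagged mouse spleen tyrosine kinase (Syk) in mammalian cells. It is maintained in E. coli through a high-copy ColE1/pUC-type origin and an ampicillin resistance gene (bla) with its own promoter. Remnants of a lac promoter/operator region sit in the bacterial backbone. The catalogue lists an approximate total size of 10 kb, whereas the held sequence record is 8,932 bp.

The proviral region is bounded by 5′ and 3′ long terminal repeats from murine embryonic stem cell virus. It carries the MESV Psi packaging signal and a truncated, start-codon-less MMLV gag fragment, which together allow the transcript to be packaged into virions when gag, pol and env are provided in trans by packaging cells. Downstream lies a Kozak sequence and a mammalian codon-optimized mCherry open reading frame, placed N-terminal to the insert. The Syk coding sequence is not annotated in the feature table, but presumably occupies the unannotated stretch between mCherry and the PGK promoter. The catalogue names the promoter as pCMV, yet no CMV promoter is annotated. The layout suggests that the fusion is transcribed from the 5′ LTR, as is usual for MSCV vectors, though the record does not settle this. A mouse PGK promoter then drives puromycin N-acetyltransferase, so transduced cells can be selected with puromycin.

The construct allows stable expression and fluorescence imaging of Syk. The associated publication concerns Dectin-1-dependent phagocytosis of Candida albicans in macrophages.
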