LOCUS       Exported 8932 bp ds-DNA circular SYN 12-MAY-2021
DEFINITION  Expression of mCherry-Syk in mammalian cells.
ACCESSION   .
VERSION     .
KEYWORDS    pMSCV-mCherry-Syk
SOURCE      synthetic DNA construct
  ORGANISM  synthetic DNA construct
REFERENCE   1 (bases 1 to 8932)
  AUTHORS   Strijbis K, Tafesse FG, Fairn GD, Witte MD, Dougan SK, Watson N,
            Spooner E, Esteban A, Vyas VK, Fink GR, Grinstein S, Ploegh HL
  TITLE     Bruton's Tyrosine Kinase (BTK) and Vav1 contribute to
            Dectin1-dependent phagocytosis of Candida albicans in macrophages.
  JOURNAL   PLoS Pathog. 2013 Jun;9(6):e1003446. doi:
            10.1371/journal.ppat.1003446. Epub 2013 Jun 27.
  PUBMED    23825946
REFERENCE   2 (bases 1 to 8932)
  AUTHORS   .
  TITLE     Direct Submission
  JOURNAL   Exported May 12, 2021 from SnapGene Server 1.1.58
            http://www.snapgene.com
FEATURES             Location/Qualifiers
     source          1..8932
                     /organism="synthetic DNA construct"
                     /mol_type="other DNA"
     misc_feature    579..920
                     /label=MESV Psi
                     /note="packaging signal of murine embryonic stem cell
                     virus"
     CDS             987..1403
                     /label=gag (truncated)
                     /note="truncated Moloney murine leukemia virus (MMLV) gag
                     gene lacking the start codon"
     primer_bind     1333..1355
                     /label=pLXSN 5'
                     /note="Murine stem cell virus, forward primer. Also called
                     MSCV"
     primer_bind     1371..1387
                     /label=pBABE 5'
                     /note="Psi packaging signal, forward primer for pBABE
                     vectors"
     regulatory      1416..1425
                     /regulatory_class="other"
                     /note="vertebrate consensus sequence for strong initiation
                     of translation (Kozak, 1987)"
     CDS             1422..2129
                     /codon_start=1
                     /product="monomeric derivative of DsRed fluorescent protein
                     (Shaner et al., 2004)"
                     /label=mCherry
                     /note="mammalian codon-optimized"
                     /translation="MVSKGEEDNMAIIKEFMRFKVHMEGSVNGHEFEIEGEGEGRPYEG
                     TQTAKLKVTKGGPLPFAWDILSPQFMYGSKAYVKHPADIPDYLKLSFPEGFKWERVMNF
                     EDGGVVTVTQDSSLQDGEFIYKVKLRGTNFPSDGPVMQKKTMGWEASSERMYPEDGALK
                     GEIKQRLKLKDGGHYDAEVKTTYKAKKPVQLPGAYNVNIKLDITSHNEDYTIVEQYERA
                     EGRHSTGGMDELYK"
     primer_bind     complement(1567..1585)
                     /label=mCherry-R
                     /note="mCherry, reverse primer"
     primer_bind     1835..1854
                     /label=mCherry-F
                     /note="mCherry, forward primer"
     primer_bind     2029..2052
                     /label=DsRed1-C
                     /note="DsRed1, forward primer"
     promoter        4075..4574
                     /label=PGK promoter
                     /note="mouse phosphoglycerate kinase 1 promoter"
     primer_bind     complement(4110..4133)
                     /label=MSCV-rev
                     /note="Murine stem cell virus, reverse primer"
     primer_bind     4507..4526
                     /label=mPGK-F
                     /note="Mouse PGK promoter, forward primer"
     CDS             4595..5194
                     /codon_start=1
                     /gene="pac from Streptomyces alboniger"
                     /product="puromycin N-acetyltransferase"
                     /label=PuroR
                     /note="confers resistance to puromycin"
                     /translation="MTEYKPTVRLATRDDVPRAVRTLAAAFADYPATRHTVDPDRHIER
                     VTELQELFLTRVGLDIGKVWVADDGAAVAVWTTPESVEAGAVFAEIGPRMAELSGSRLA
                     AQQQMEGLLAPHRPKEPAWFLATVGVSPDHQGKGLGSAVVLPGVEAAERAGVPAFLETS
                     APRNLPFYERLGFTVTADVEVPEGPRTWCMTRKPGA"
     primer_bind     complement(4595..4614)
                     /label=Puro-R
                     /note="Puromycin resistance gene, reverse primer. Also
                     called puro-variant-R"
     primer_bind     5091..5111
                     /label=Puro-F
                     /note="Puromycin resistance gene, forward primer"
     LTR             5294..5808
                     /label=3' LTR
                     /note="3' long terminal repeat from murine embryonic stem
                     cell virus"
     primer_bind     complement(5977..5993)
                     /label=M13 rev
                     /note="common sequencing primer, one of multiple similar
                     variants"
     primer_bind     complement(5977..5993)
                     /label=M13 Reverse
                     /note="In lacZ gene. Also called M13-rev"
     primer_bind     complement(5990..6012)
                     /label=M13/pUC Reverse
                     /note="In lacZ gene"
     protein_bind    6001..6017
                     /label=lac operator
                     /bound_moiety="lac repressor encoded by lacI"
                     /note="The lac repressor binds to the lac operator to
                     inhibit transcription in E. coli. This inhibition can be
                     relieved by adding lactose or
                     isopropyl-beta-D-thiogalactopyranoside (IPTG)."
     promoter        complement(6025..6055)
                     /label=lac promoter
                     /note="promoter for the E. coli lac operon"
     protein_bind    6070..6091
                     /label=CAP binding site
                     /bound_moiety="E. coli catabolite activator protein"
                     /note="CAP binding activates transcription in the presence
                     of cAMP."
     primer_bind     complement(6208..6225)
                     /label=L4440
                     /note="L4440 vector, forward primer"
     rep_origin      complement(6379..6967)
                     /direction=LEFT
                     /label=ori
                     /note="high-copy-number ColE1/pMB1/pBR322/pUC origin of
                     replication"
     primer_bind     complement(6459..6478)
                     /label=pBR322ori-F
                     /note="pBR322 origin, forward primer"
     CDS             complement(7138..7998)
                     /codon_start=1
                     /gene="bla"
                     /product="beta-lactamase"
                     /label=AmpR
                     /note="confers resistance to ampicillin, carbenicillin, and
                     related antibiotics"
                     /translation="MSIQHFRVALIPFFAAFCLPVFAHPETLVKVKDAEDQLGARVGYI
                     ELDLNSGKILESFRPEERFPMMSTFKVLLCGAVLSRIDAGQEQLGRRIHYSQNDLVEYS
                     PVTEKHLTDGMTVRELCSAAITMSDNTAANLLLTTIGGPKELTAFLHNMGDHVTRLDRW
                     EPELNEAIPNDERDTTMPVAMATTLRKLLTGELLTLASRQQLIDWMEADKVAGPLLRSA
                     LPAGWFIADKSGAGERGSRGIIAALGPDGKPSRIVVIYTTGSQATMDERNRQIAEIGAS
                     LIKHW"
     primer_bind     7761..7780
                     /label=Amp-R
                     /note="Ampicillin resistance gene, reverse primer"
     promoter        complement(7999..8103)
                     /gene="bla"
                     /label=AmpR promoter
     primer_bind     8171..8189
                     /label=pBRforEco
                     /note="pBR322 vectors, upsteam of EcoRI site, forward
                     primer"
     primer_bind     complement(8227..8249)
                     /label=pGEX 3'
                     /note="pGEX vectors, reverse primer"
     primer_bind     8349..8368
                     /label=pRS-marker
                     /note="pRS vectors, use to sequence yeast selectable
                     marker"
     primer_bind     8562..8584
                     /label=M13/pUC Forward
                     /note="In lacZ gene"
     primer_bind     8712..8731
                     /label=pBRrevBam
                     /note="pBR322 vectors, tet region, downstream of BamHI,
                     reverse primer"
     LTR             8931..515
                     /label=5' LTR
                     /note="5' long terminal repeat from murine embryonic stem
                     cell virus"
ORIGIN
        1 tgaaagaccc cacctgtagg tttggcaagc tagcttaagt aacgccattt tgcaaggcat
       61 ggaaaataca taactgagaa tagagaagtt cagatcaagg ttaggaacag agagacagca
      121 gaatatgggc caaacaggat atctgtggta agcagttcct gccccggctc agggccaaga
      181 acagatggtc cccagatgcg gtcccgccct cagcagtttc tagagaacca tcagatgttt
      241 ccagggtgcc ccaaggacct gaaatgaccc tgtgccttat ttgaactaac caatcagttc
      301 gcttctcgct tctgttcgcg cgcttctgct ccccgagctc aataaaagag cccacaaccc
      361 ctcactcggc gcgccagtcc tccgatagac tgcgtcgccc gggtacccgt attcccaata
      421 aagcctcttg ctgtttgcat ccgaatcgtg gactcgctga tccttgggag ggtctcctca
      481 gattgattga ctgcccacct cgggggtctt tcatttggag gttccaccga gatttggaga
      541 cccctgccca gggaccaccg acccccccgc cgggaggtaa gctggccagc ggtcgtttcg
      601 tgtctgtctc tgtctttgtg cgtgtttgtg ccggcatcta atgtttgcgc ctgcgtctgt
      661 actagttagc taactagctc tgtatctggc ggacccgtgg tggaactgac gagttctgaa
      721 cacccggccg caaccctggg agacgtccca gggactttgg gggccgtttt tgtggcccga
      781 cctgaggaag ggagtcgatg tggaatccga ccccgtcagg atatgtggtt ctggtaggag
      841 acgagaacct aaaacagttc ccgcctccgt ctgaattttt gctttcggtt tggaaccgaa
      901 gccgcgcgtc ttgtctgctg cagcgctgca gcatcgttct gtgttgtctc tgtctgactg
      961 tgtttctgta tttgtctgaa aattagggcc agactgttac cactccctta agtttgacct
     1021 taggtcactg gaaagatgtc gagcggatcg ctcacaacca gtcggtagat gtcaagaaga
     1081 gacgttgggt taccttctgc tctgcagaat ggccaacctt taacgtcgga tggccgcgag
     1141 acggcacctt taaccgagac ctcatcaccc aggttaagat caaggtcttt tcacctggcc
     1201 cgcatggaca cccagaccag gtcccctaca tcgtgacctg ggaagccttg gcttttgacc
     1261 cccctccctg ggtcaagccc tttgtacacc ctaagcctcc gcctcctctt cctccatccg
     1321 ccccgtctct cccccttgaa cctcctcgtt cgaccccgcc tcgatcctcc ctttatccag
     1381 ccctcactcc ttctctaggc gccggaatta gatctgccac catggtgagc aagggcgagg
     1441 aggataacat ggccatcatc aaggagttca tgcgcttcaa ggtgcacatg gagggctccg
     1501 tgaacggcca cgagttcgag atcgagggcg agggcgaggg ccgcccctac gagggcaccc
     1561 agaccgccaa gctgaaggtg accaagggcg gccccctgcc cttcgcctgg gacatcctgt
     1621 cccctcagtt catgtacggc tccaaggcct acgtgaagca ccccgccgac atccccgact
     1681 acttgaagct gtccttcccc gagggcttca agtgggagcg cgtgatgaac ttcgaggacg
     1741 gcggcgtggt gaccgtgacc caggactcct ccctgcagga cggcgagttc atctacaagg
     1801 tgaagctgcg cggcaccaac ttcccctccg acggccccgt aatgcagaag aagaccatgg
     1861 gctgggaggc ctcctccgag cggatgtacc ccgaggacgg cgccctgaag ggcgagatca
     1921 agcagaggct gaagctgaag gacggcggcc actacgacgc cgaggtcaag accacctaca
     1981 aggccaagaa gcccgtgcag ctgcccggcg cctacaacgt caacatcaag ctggacatca
     2041 cctcccacaa cgaggactac accatcgtgg aacagtacga gcgcgccgag ggccgccact
     2101 ccaccggcgg catggacgag ctgtacaagg gaggaggagg atcaggagga ggaggatcac
     2161 ctagggcggg aagtgctgtg gacagcgcca accacctgac ctactttttt ggcaacatca
     2221 cccgggaaga ggctgaagac tacctggtcc agggaggcat gaccgatggg ctctacctgc
     2281 tacgccagag ccgcaattac ctgggtggtt ttgctttgtc ggtggctcac aacaggaagg
     2341 cacaccacta caccatcgag agggaactta atggcaccta cgccatctcc gggggcaggg
     2401 cccatgccag cccagcagac ctctgccatt accactccca ggaacctgat ggccttatct
     2461 gcctccttaa gaagcccttc aaccggcccc cgggagtaca gcccaagacc ggaccctttg
     2521 aggacctgaa ggagaacctc atcagggaat atgtgaaaca gacctggaac cttcagggcc
     2581 aggctctgga gcaagccatc atcagccaga agccccagct ggagaagctg atcgccacca
     2641 cggcccatga gaagatgccc tggttccatg gcaacatctc cagagatgaa tcagagcaga
     2701 cggtcctcat agggtcaaag accaatggaa aattcctgat cagggccaga gacaacagcg
     2761 gctcctatgc tctgtgcctg ctgcacgaag ggaaagtatt gcactaccgc attgacaggg
     2821 acaagaccgg gaagctctcc attcctgagg ggaagaagtt tgacaccctc tggcagctag
     2881 tggaacatta ctcttacaag ccagatgggc tactaagagt cctcacggta ccatgccaaa
     2941 agattggtgc acagatgggc cacccaggaa gcccaaatgc ccatcccgtg acttggtcac
     3001 cgggtggaat aatctcaagg atcaaatcct actccttccc aaagcctggc cacaaaaagc
     3061 ctgccccacc ccaagggagc cgtccagaga gcactgtgtc cttcaacccc tatgagccaa
     3121 cgggagggcc ctggggccca gacagaggcc ttcagagaga agccctgccc atggacacag
     3181 aggtgtacga gagcccttat gctgaccctg aagagatccg gcccaaagag gtctacctgg
     3241 acaggagcct gctgaccctg gaggacaatg aactgggctc cggtaacttc gggactgtga
     3301 aaaagggata ctaccaaatg aaaaaagttg tgaaaaccgt ggctgtgaaa atcctgaaga
     3361 acgaggccaa cgacccggct ttgaaggacg agctgctggc agaggcgaac gtcatgcagc
     3421 agctggacaa cccctacatt gtgcgcatga tcggaatctg cgaggcggag tcctggatgc
     3481 tggtgatgga gatggcggag ctggggccgc tcaacaagta cctgcagcag aacaggcaca
     3541 ttaaggataa gaacatcata gagctggttc accaggtttc catggggatg aagtatttgg
     3601 aagagagcaa ctttgtgcac agagatctgg ctgcgcggaa cgtgcttctg gtcacacagc
     3661 actatgccaa gatcagcgat ttcggtcttt ccaaagccct gcgtgctgat gaaaactact
     3721 acaaggccca gacccacggg aagtggcccg tgaagtggta cgcccccgaa tgcatcaact
     3781 actacaagtt ctccagtaag agtgacgtct ggagcttcgg agtcctgatg tgggaagcgt
     3841 tctcctatgg gcagaagccc tacagaggga tgaaagggag cgaagtgacc gccatgctgg
     3901 agaaaggaga gcggatgggg tgccctgcag gatgcccgag agagatgtac gacctgatga
     3961 acctgtgctg gacttacgat gtggagaaca ggccaggatt cacagctgtg gaactgaggc
     4021 ttcgcaatta ctactacgac gtggttaact aactcgaggt taacgaattc taccgggtag
     4081 gggaggcgct tttcccaagg cagtctggag catgcgcttt agcagccccg ctgggcactt
     4141 ggcgctacac aagtggcctc tggcctcgca cacattccac atccaccggt aggcgccaac
     4201 cggctccgtt ctttggtggc cccttcgcgc caccttctac tcctccccta gtcaggaagt
     4261 tcccccccgc cccgcagctc gcgtcgtgca ggacgtgaca aatggaagta gcacgtctca
     4321 ctagtctcgt gcagatggac agcaccgctg agcaatggaa gcgggtaggc ctttggggca
     4381 gcggccaata gcagctttgc tccttcgctt tctgggctca gaggctggga aggggtgggt
     4441 ccgggggcgg gctcaggggc gggctcaggg gcggggcggg cgcccgaagg tcctccggag
     4501 gcccggcatt ctgcacgctt caaaagcgca cgtctgccgc gctgttctcc tcttcctcat
     4561 ctccgggcct ttcgacctgc agcccaagct taccatgacc gagtacaagc ccacggtgcg
     4621 cctcgccacc cgcgacgacg tccccagggc cgtacgcacc ctcgccgccg cgttcgccga
     4681 ctaccccgcc acgcgccaca ccgtcgatcc ggaccgccac atcgagcggg tcaccgagct
     4741 gcaagaactc ttcctcacgc gcgtcgggct cgacatcggc aaggtgtggg tcgcggacga
     4801 cggcgccgcg gtggcggtct ggaccacgcc ggagagcgtc gaagcggggg cggtgttcgc
     4861 cgagatcggc ccgcgcatgg ccgagttgag cggttcccgg ctggccgcgc agcaacagat
     4921 ggaaggcctc ctggcgccgc accggcccaa ggagcccgcg tggttcctgg ccaccgtcgg
     4981 cgtctcgccc gaccaccagg gcaagggtct gggcagcgcc gtcgtgctcc ccggagtgga
     5041 ggcggccgag cgcgccgggg tgcccgcctt cctggagacc tccgcgcccc gcaacctccc
     5101 cttctacgag cggctcggct tcaccgtcac cgccgacgtc gaggtgcccg aaggaccgcg
     5161 cacctggtgc atgacccgca agcccggtgc ctgacgcccg ccccacgacc cgcagcgccc
     5221 gaccgaaagg agcgcacgac cccatgcatc gataaaataa aagattttat ttagtctcca
     5281 gaaaaagggg ggaatgaaag accccacctg taggtttggc aagctagctt aagtaacgcc
     5341 attttgcaag gcatggaaaa tacataactg agaatagaga agttcagatc aaggttagga
     5401 acagagagac agcagaatat gggccaaaca ggatatctgt ggtaagcagt tcctgccccg
     5461 gctcagggcc aagaacagat ggtccccaga tgcggtcccg ccctcagcag tttctagaga
     5521 accatcagat gtttccaggg tgccccaagg acctgaaatg accctgtgcc ttatttgaac
     5581 taaccaatca gttcgcttct cgcttctgtt cgcgcgcttc tgctccccga gctcaataaa
     5641 agagcccaca acccctcact cggcgcgcca gtcctccgat agactgcgtc gcccgggtac
     5701 ccgtgtatcc aataaaccct cttgcagttg catccgactt gtggtctcgc tgttccttgg
     5761 gagggtctcc tctgagtgat tgactacccg tcagcggggg tctttcatgg gtaacagttt
     5821 cttgaagttg gagaacaaca ttctgagggt aggagtcgaa tattaagtaa tcctgactca
     5881 attagccact gttttgaatc cacatactcc aatactcctg aaatagttca ttatggacag
     5941 cgcagaagag ctggggagaa ttaattcgta atcatggtca tagctgtttc ctgtgtgaaa
     6001 ttgttatccg ctcacaattc cacacaacat acgagccgga agcataaagt gtaaagcctg
     6061 gggtgcctaa tgagtgagct aactcacatt aattgcgttg cgctcactgc ccgctttcca
     6121 gtcgggaaac ctgtcgtgcc agctgcatta atgaatcggc caacgcgcgg ggagaggcgg
     6181 tttgcgtatt gggcgctctt ccgcttcctc gctcactgac tcgctgcgct cggtcgttcg
     6241 gctgcggcga gcggtatcag ctcactcaaa ggcggtaata cggttatcca cagaatcagg
     6301 ggataacgca ggaaagaaca tgtgagcaaa aggccagcaa aaggccagga accgtaaaaa
     6361 ggccgcgttg ctggcgtttt tccataggct ccgcccccct gacgagcatc acaaaaatcg
     6421 acgctcaagt cagaggtggc gaaacccgac aggactataa agataccagg cgtttccccc
     6481 tggaagctcc ctcgtgcgct ctcctgttcc gaccctgccg cttaccggat acctgtccgc
     6541 ctttctccct tcgggaagcg tggcgctttc tcatagctca cgctgtaggt atctcagttc
     6601 ggtgtaggtc gttcgctcca agctgggctg tgtgcacgaa ccccccgttc agcccgaccg
     6661 ctgcgcctta tccggtaact atcgtcttga gtccaacccg gtaagacacg acttatcgcc
     6721 actggcagca gccactggta acaggattag cagagcgagg tatgtaggcg gtgctacaga
     6781 gttcttgaag tggtggccta actacggcta cactagaagg acagtatttg gtatctgcgc
     6841 tctgctgaag ccagttacct tcggaaaaag agttggtagc tcttgatccg gcaaacaaac
     6901 caccgctggt agcggtggtt tttttgtttg caagcagcag attacgcgca gaaaaaaagg
     6961 atctcaagaa gatcctttga tcttttctac ggggtctgac gctcagtgga acgaaaactc
     7021 acgttaaggg attttggtca tgagattatc aaaaaggatc ttcacctaga tccttttaaa
     7081 ttaaaaatga agttttaaat caatctaaag tatatatgag taaacttggt ctgacagtta
     7141 ccaatgctta atcagtgagg cacctatctc agcgatctgt ctatttcgtt catccatagt
     7201 tgcctgactc cccgtcgtgt agataactac gatacgggag ggcttaccat ctggccccag
     7261 tgctgcaatg ataccgcgag acccacgctc accggctcca gatttatcag caataaacca
     7321 gccagccgga agggccgagc gcagaagtgg tcctgcaact ttatccgcct ccatccagtc
     7381 tattaattgt tgccgggaag ctagagtaag tagttcgcca gttaatagtt tgcgcaacgt
     7441 tgttgccatt gctacaggca tcgtggtgtc acgctcgtcg tttggtatgg cttcattcag
     7501 ctccggttcc caacgatcaa ggcgagttac atgatccccc atgttgtgca aaaaagcggt
     7561 tagctccttc ggtcctccga tcgttgtcag aagtaagttg gccgcagtgt tatcactcat
     7621 ggttatggca gcactgcata attctcttac tgtcatgcca tccgtaagat gcttttctgt
     7681 gactggtgag tactcaacca agtcattctg agaatagtgt atgcggcgac cgagttgctc
     7741 ttgcccggcg tcaatacggg ataataccgc gccacatagc agaactttaa aagtgctcat
     7801 cattggaaaa cgttcttcgg ggcgaaaact ctcaaggatc ttaccgctgt tgagatccag
     7861 ttcgatgtaa cccactcgtg cacccaactg atcttcagca tcttttactt tcaccagcgt
     7921 ttctgggtga gcaaaaacag gaaggcaaaa tgccgcaaaa aagggaataa gggcgacacg
     7981 gaaatgttga atactcatac tcttcctttt tcaatattat tgaagcattt atcagggtta
     8041 ttgtctcatg agcggataca tatttgaatg tatttagaaa aataaacaaa taggggttcc
     8101 gcgcacattt ccccgaaaag tgccacctga cgtctaagaa accattatta tcatgacatt
     8161 aacctataaa aataggcgta tcacgaggcc ctttcgtctc gcgcgtttcg gtgatgacgg
     8221 tgaaaacctc tgacacatgc agctcccgga gacggtcaca gcttgtctgt aagcggatgc
     8281 cgggagcaga caagcccgtc agggcgcgtc agcgggtgtt ggcgggtgtc ggggctggct
     8341 taactatgcg gcatcagagc agattgtact gagagtgcac catatgcggt gtgaaatacc
     8401 gcacagatgc gtaaggagaa aataccgcat caggcgccat tcgccattca ggctgcgcaa
     8461 ctgttgggaa gggcgatcgg tgcgggcctc ttcgctatta cgccagctgg cgaaaggggg
     8521 atgtgctgca aggcgattaa gttgggtaac gccagggttt tcccagtcac gacgttgtaa
     8581 aacgacggcg caaggaatgg tgcatgcaag gagatggcgc ccaacagtcc cccggccacg
     8641 gggcctgcca ccatacccac gccgaaacaa gcgctcatga gcccgaagtg gcgagcccga
     8701 tcttccccat cggtgatgtc ggcgatatag gcgccagcaa ccgcacctgt ggcgccggtg
     8761 atgccggcca cgatgcgtcc ggcgtagagg cgattagtcc aatttgttaa agacaggata
     8821 tcagtggtcc aggctctagt tttgactcaa caatatcacc agctgaagcc tatagagtac
     8881 gagccataga taaaataaaa gattttattt agtctccaga aaaagggggg aa
//
