>Addgene plasmid #50045 | pMSCV-mCherry-Syk | addgene partial sequence | sequence record 76248 | pLXSN 5'
GCCCTCACTCCTTCTCTAGGCGCCGGAATTAGATCTGCCACCATGGTGAGCAAGGGCGAGGAGGATAACA
TGGCCATCATCAAGGAGTTCATGCGCTTCAAGGTGCACATGGAGGGCTCCGTGAACGGCCACGAGTTCGA
GATCGAGGGCGAGGGCGAGGGCCGCCCCTACGAGGGCACCCAGACCGCCAAGCTGAAGGTGACCAAGGGC
GGCCCCCTGCCCTTCGCCTGGGACATCCTGTCCCCTCAGTTCATGTACGGCTCCAAGGCCTACGTGAAGC
ACCCCGCCGACATCCCCGACTACTTGAAGCTGTCCTTCCCCGAGGGCTTCAAGTGGGAGCGCGTGATGAA
CTTCGAGGACGGCGGCGTGGTGACCGTGACCCAGGACTCCTCCCTGCAGGACGGCGAGTTCATCTACAAG
GTGAAGCTGCGCGGCACCAACTTCCCCTCCGACGGCCCCGTAATGCAGAAGAAGACCATGGGCTGGGAGG
CCTCCTCCGAGCGGATGTACCCCGAGGACGGCGCCCTGAAGGGCGAGATCAAGCAGAGGCTGAAGCTGAA
GGACGGCGGCCACTACGACGCCGAGGTCAAGACCACCTACAAGGCCAAGAAGCCCGTGCAGCTGCCCGGC
GCCTACAACGTCAACATCAAGCTGGACATCACCTCCCACAACGAGGACTACACCATCGTGGAACAGTACG
AGCGCGCCGAGGGCCGCCACTCCACCGGCGGCATGGACGAGCTGTACAAGGGAGGAGGAGGATCAGGAGG
AGGAGGATCACCTA
