>Addgene plasmid #50045 | pMSCV-mCherry-Syk | addgene partial sequence | sequence record 77427 | MSCV-rev 5'-CAGCGGGGCTGCTAAAGCGCATGC-3'
CCTACCCGGTAGAATTCGTTAACCTCGAGTTAGTTAACCACGTCGTAGTAGTAATTGCGAAGCCTCAGTT
CCACAGCTGTGAATCCTGGCCTGTTCTCCACATCGTAAGTCCAGCACAGGTTCATCAGGTCGTACATCTC
TCTCGGGCATCCTGCAGGGCACCCCATCCGCTCTCCTTTCTCCAGCATGGCGGTCACTTCGCTCCCTTTC
ATCCCTCTGTAGGGCTTCTGCCCATAGGAGAACGCTTCCCACATCAGGACTCCGAAGCTCCAGACGTCAC
TCTTACTGGAGAACTTGTAGTAGTTGATGCATTCGGGGGCGTACCACTTCACGGGCCACTTCCCGTGGGT
CTGGGCCTTGTAGTAGTTTTCATCAGCACGCAGGGCTTTGGAAAGACCGAAATCGCTGATCTTGGCATAG
TGCTGTGTGACCAGAAGCACGTTCCGCGCAGCCAGATCTCTGTGCACAAAGTTGCTCTCTTCCAAATACT
TCATCCCCATGGAAACCTGGTGAACCAGCTCTATGATGTTCTTATCCTTAATGTGCCTGTTCTGCTGCAG
GTACTTGTTGAGCGGCCCCAGCTCCGCCATCTCCATCACCAGCATCCAGGACTCCGCCTCGCAGATTCCG
ATCATGCGCACAATGTAGGGGTTGTCCAGCTGCTGCATGACGTTCGCCTCTGCCAGCAGCTCGTCCTTCA
AAGCCGGGTCGTTGGCCTCGTTCTTCAGGATTTTCACAGCCACGGTTTTCACAACTTTTTTCATTTGGTA
GTATCCCTTTTTCACAGTCCCGAAGTTACCGGAGCCCAGTTCATTGTCCTCCAGGGTCA
